Addgene plasmid #74382: pCDNA3 Flag MFF iso5 S172A
Purpose: Flag tagged human S172A MFF isoform 5 mutant
Depositing lab: Reuben Shaw. Depositing organization: Salk Institute for Biological Studies. Publication: Metabolism. AMP-activated protein kinase mediates mitochondrial fission in response to energy stress. Toyama EQ, Herzig S, Courchet J, Lewis TL Jr, Loson OC, Hellberg K, Young NP, Chen H, Polleux F, Chan DC, Shaw RJ. Science. 2016 Jan 15;351(6270):275-81. doi: 10.1126/science.aab4138. PubMed 26816379.
Backbone
  Vector backbone: pcDNA3
  Vector type: Mammalian Expression
Growth in bacteria
  Bacterial resistance: Ampicillin, 100 μg/mL
  Growth temperature: 37°C
  Growth strain: DH5alpha
  Copy number: Unknown
Gene/Insert
  Gene/Insert name: Flag-MFF (alt name: Q9GZY8-5)
  Species: H. sapiens (human)
  Mutation: Ser 172 Ala (numbering based on MFF isoform 1)
  Entrez Gene: MFF (a.k.a. C2orf33, EMPF2, GL004)
  Tag / fusion protein: Flag (N terminal on insert)
  Cloning method: Gateway Cloning
  Sequencing primers: 5′ CMV-Fw
Terms and licenses: Academic/Nonprofit Terms; Industry Terms: Not Available to Industry
How to cite: pCDNA3 Flag MFF iso5 S172A was a gift from Reuben Shaw (Addgene plasmid # 74382 ; http://n2t.net/addgene:74382 ; RRID:Addgene_74382)
