[The description below was written by a language model from this plasmid's Addgene catalogue record.]
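Description:
pCDNA3 Flag MFF iso5 S172A is a mammalian expression plasmid built on the pcDNA3 backbone and carrying human mitochondrial fission factor (MFF), isoform 5, with an N-terminal Flag epitope tag. It is propagated in E. coli under ampicillin selection; the copy number is recorded as unknown. No feature table accompanies the record, so the promoter and other backbone elements are not explicitly listed. However, pcDNA3 vectors normally drive the insert from the CMV immediate-early promoter, and the use of a CMV forward primer for sequencing is consistent with that arrangement. The insert was introduced by Gateway recombination cloning, so recombination site remnants are likely to flank the coding sequence, although the record does not annotate them.

The defining feature of the insert is a serine-to-alanine substitution at position 172, with numbering based on MFF isoform 1 rather than on isoform 5 itself. Replacing serine with alanine removes the hydroxyl group needed for phosphorylation, giving a non-phosphorylatable version of the protein at that site. The associated publication concerns AMP-activated protein kinase mediating mitochondrial fission in response to energy stress, which suggests this mutant was made to test the importance of phosphorylation at this residue, though the record does not state outright that Ser172 is an AMPK site. MFF is an outer mitochondrial membrane protein involved in mitochondrial fission. The Flag tag allows detection or immunoprecipitation of the expressed protein with anti-Flag antibodies. The construct is suited to transfection of mammalian cells, typically for comparison with wild-type or other mutant forms of MFF.
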