>Addgene plasmid #74382 | pCDNA3 Flag MFF iso5 S172A | addgene partial sequence | sequence record 142035 | CMV-F 5'-CGCAAATGGGCGGTAGGCGTG-3'
CTCTCTGGCTACTAGAGAACCCACTGCTTACTGGCTTATCGAAATTAATACGACTCACTATAGGGAGACC
CAAGCTGGCTAGTTAAGCTGAGCATCAACAAGTTTGTACAAAAAAGCAGGCTTCACCATGGATTACAAGG
ACGACGATGACAAGGGCGGATCTATGGCAGAAATTAGTCGAATTCAGTACGAAATGGAATATACTGAAGG
CATTAGTCAGCGAATGAGGGTCCCAGAAAAGTTAAAAGTAGCACCGCCAAACGCTGACCTGGAACAAGGA
TTCCAAGAAGGAGTTCCAAATGCTAGTGTGATAATGCAAGTTCCGGAGAGGATTGTTGTAGCAGGAAATA
ATGAAGATGTTTCATTTTCAAGACCAGCAGATCTTGACCTTATTCAGTCAACTCCCTTTAAACCCCTGGC
ACTGAAAACACCACCTCGTGTACTTACGCTGAGTGAAAGACCACTAGATTTTCTGGATTTAGAAAGACCT
CCTACAACCCCTCAAAATGAAGAAATCCGAGCAGTTGGCAGACTAAAAAGAGAGCGGTCTATGAGTGAAA
ATGCTGTTCGCCAAAATGGACAGCTGGTCAGAAATGATGCTCTACCTGTGTTGCGTGGTGGGTCTGCTGC
CGCCACTTCTAATCCTCATCATGACAACGTCAGGTATGGCATTTCAAATATAGATACAACCATTGAAGGA
ACGTCAGATGACCTGACTGTTGTAGATGCAGCTTCACTAAGACGACAGATAATCAAACTAAATAGACGTC
TACAACTTCTGGAAGAGGAGAACAAAGAACGTGCTAAAAGAGAAATGGTCATGTATTCAATTACTGTAGC
TTTCTGGCTGCTTAATAGCTGGCTCTGGTTTCGCCGCTAGGACCCAGCTTTCTTGTACA
